Addgene plasmid #186347: pVITRO1-mCherry-CAAX
Purpose: Plasma membrane-targeted mCherry expression in mammalian cells
Depositing lab: Chuan-Hsiang Huang. Publication: Deciphering cell signaling networks with massively multiplexed biosensor barcoding. Yang JM, Chi WY, Liang J, Takayanagi S, Iglesias PA, Huang CH. Cell. 2021 Dec 9;184(25):6193-6206.e14. doi: 10.1016/j.cell.2021.11.005. Epub 2021 Nov 26. PubMed 34838160.
Backbone
  Vector backbone: pVITRO1-hygro-mcs
  Backbone manufacturer: InvivoGen
  Backbone size w/o insert (bp): 6491
  Total vector size (bp): 6757
  Vector type: Mammalian Expression
Growth in bacteria
  Bacterial resistance: Hygromycin, 200 μg/mL
  Growth temperature: 37°C
  Growth strain: DH5alpha
  Copy number: High Copy
Gene/Insert
  Gene/Insert name: mCherry-CAAX
  Species: Synthetic
  Insert size (bp): 266
  Mutation: WT
  Promoter: Rat EF1α
  Cloning method: Restriction Enzyme; 5′ cloning site BspEI (not destroyed); 3′ cloning site BamHI (not destroyed)
  Sequencing primers: 5′ N/A; 3′ GGAAAGACCAGGCGGAGTTTC
Terms and licenses: Academic/Nonprofit Terms; Industry Terms: Not Available to Industry
How to cite: pVITRO1-mCherry-CAAX was a gift from Chuan-Hsiang Huang (Addgene plasmid # 186347 ; http://n2t.net/addgene:186347 ; RRID:Addgene_186347)
