[The description below was written by a language model from this plasmid's Addgene catalogue record and pLannotate feature annotations shown in this document.]
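Description:
pVITRO1-mCherry-CAAX is a mammalian expression plasmid built on the InvivoGen pVITRO1-hygro-mcs backbone, a dual-cassette vector, and is designed to express a plasma membrane-targeted red fluorescent protein. It replicates in E. coli from a high-copy ColE1/pUC-type origin and is selected with hygromycin in bacteria as well as in mammalian cells, since the only resistance marker annotated is hph (hygromycin B phosphotransferase).

The payload is an mCherry coding sequence followed closely by a short fragment of human K-Ras. This corresponds to the C-terminal CAAX motif, a prenylation signal that anchors the fusion to the inner leaflet of the plasma membrane. The catalogue names rat EF1α as the driving promoter. The feature table does not annotate that element directly, but it shows a CMV enhancer and partial CMV promoter upstream of an unannotated stretch preceding mCherry, consistent with a composite enhancer/EF1α promoter. Downstream of the fusion, an FMDV IRES links hph to the same transcript, which ends at an EF-1α polyadenylation signal, so hygromycin selection is coupled to reporter expression. Short bacterial promoter matches just upstream of hph presumably account for its expression in E. coli.

The second cassette, consisting of an SV40 enhancer fragment, a mouse EF-1α promoter and an SV40 poly(A) signal, carries no annotated insert and appears to be empty. The sequenced record is 7,292 nt, larger than the catalogue total of 6,757 bp. The listed 266 bp insert size is also too small to include mCherry, so it may refer only to a subcloned portion. The associated work concerns multiplexed biosensor barcoding, where such localised fluorescent proteins serve as cell labels.
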