Features (pLannotate 1.2.2; 14 found; start..end, strand, type, name):
     85..276     +  promoter       SV40 promoter (fragment): SV40 enhancer and early promoter
    463..1596    +  promoter       mEF-1α promoter (fragment): strong constitutive promoter for mouse elongation factor EF-1α
   1641..1762    -  polyA_signal   SV40 poly(A) signal: SV40 polyadenylation signal
   1785..1856    -  CDS            large T antigen (fragment): large T antigen from SV40 (simian virus 40)
   1950..2538    +  rep_origin     ori: high-copy-number ColE1/pMB1/pBR322/pUC origin of replication
   2618..2921    +  enhancer       CMV enhancer: human cytomegalovirus immediate early enhancer
   2923..3022    +  promoter       CMV promoter (fragment): human cytomegalovirus (CMV) immediate early promoter
   4354..5061    +  CDS            mCherry: mCherry is a basic (constitutively fluorescent) red fluorescent protein published in 2004, derived from Discosoma sp.. It is reported to be a very rapidly-maturing monomer with low acid sensitivity.
   5086..5152    +  CDS            K-Ras (fragment): human small GTPase proto-oncoprotein
   5173..5617    +  misc_feature   FMDV IRES: internal ribosome entry site (IRES) of the foot-and-mouth disease virus
   5650..5668    +  promoter       tac promoter (fragment): strong E. coli promoter; hybrid between the trp and lac UV5 promoters
   5688..5706    +  promoter       T7 promoter: promoter for bacteriophage T7 RNA polymerase
   5716..6738    +  CDS            hph: KHYB_ECOLX - Experimental evidence at protein level: Swiss-Prot protein existence level 1. The aminoglycoside phosphotransferases achieve inactivation of their antibiotic substrates by phosphorylation. Only phosphorylates hygromycin and closely related compounds such as demethyl analogs and destomycin. From Escherichia coli.
   6753..33      +  polyA_signal   EF-1α poly(A) signal (across the origin): human EF-1α polyadenylation signal
>Addgene plasmid #186347 | pVITRO1-mCherry-CAAX | addgene full sequence | sequence record 366973 | Addgene NGS Result
CAAAAACTGAGTCCTTGGGTTGCATAGAAAGCTGCCTGCAGGGCCTGAAATAACCTCTGAAAGAGGAACT
TGGTTAGGTACCTTCTGAGGCGGAAAGAACCAGCTGTGGAATGTGTGTCAGTTAGGGTGTGGAAAGTCCC
CAGGCTCCCCAGCAGGCAGAAGTATGCAAAGCATGCATCTCAATTAGTCAGCAACCAGGTGTGGAAAGTC
CCCAGGCTCCCCAGCAGGCAGAAGTATGCAAAGCATGCATCTCAATTAGTCAGCAACCATAGTCCCACTA
GTGGAGCCGAGAGTAATTCATACAAAAGGAGGGATCGCCTTCGCAAGGGGAGAGCCCAGGGACCGTCCCT
AAATTCTCACAGACCCAAATCCCTGTAGCCGCCCCACGACAGCGCGAGGAGCATGCGCTCAGGGCTGAGC
GCGGGGAGAGCAGAGCACACAAGCTCATAGACCCTGGTCGTGGGGGGGAGGACCGGGGAGCTGGCGCGGG
GCAAACTGGGAAAGCGGTGTCGTGTGCTGGCTCCGCCCTCTTCCCGAGGGTGGGGGAGAACGGTATATAA
GTGCGGCAGTCGCCTTGGACGTTCTTTTTCGCAACGGGTTTGCCGTCAGAACGCAGGTGAGGGGCGGGTG
TGGCTTCCGCGGGCCGCCGAGCTGGAGGTCCTGCTCCGAGCGGGCCGGGCCCCGCTGTCGTCGGCGGGGA
TTAGCTGCGAGCATTCCCGCTTCGAGTTGCGGGCGGCGCGGGAGGCAGAGTGCGAGGCCTAGCGGCAACC
CCGTAGCCTCGCCTCGTGTCCGGCTTGAGGCCTAGCGTGGTGTCCGCGCCGCCGCCGCGTGCTACTCCGG
CCGCACTCTGGTCTTTTTTTTTTTTGTTGTTGTTGCCCTGCTGCCTTCGATTGCCGTTCAGCAATAGGGG
CTAACAAAGGGAGGGTGCGGGGCTTGCTCGCCCGGAGCCCGGAGAGGTCATGGTTGGGGAGGAATGGAGG
GACAGGAGTGGCGGCTGGGGCCCGCCCGCCTTCGGAGCACATGTCCGACGCCACCTGGATGGGGCGAGGC
CTGGGGTTTTTCCCGAAGCAACCAGGCTGGGGTTAGCGTGCCGAGGCCATGTGGCCCCAGCACCCGGCAC
GATCTGGCTTGGCGGCGCCGCGTTGCCCTGCCTCCCTAACTAGGGTGAGGCCATCCCGTCCGGCACCAGT
TGCGTGCGTGGAAAGATGGCCGCTCCCGGGCCCTGTTGCAAGGAGCTCAAAATGGAGGACGCGGCAGCCC
GGTGGAGCGGGCGGGTGAGTCACCCACACAAAGGAAGAGGGCCTGGTCCCTCACCGGCTGCTGCTTCCTG
TGACCCCGTGGTCCTATCGGCCGCAATAGTCACCTCGGGCTTTTGAGCACGGCTAGTCGCGGCGGGGGGA
GGGGATGTAATGGCGTTGGAGTTTGTTCACATTTGGTGGGTGGAGACTAGTCAGGCCAGCCTGGCGCTGG
AAGTCATTTTTGGAATTTGTCCCCTTGAGTTTTGAGCGGAGCTAATTCTCGGGCTTCTTAGCGGTTCAAA
GGTATCTTTTAAACCCTTTTTTAGGTGTTGTGAAAACCACCGCTAATTCAAAGCAACCGGTGATATCAAA
GATCTTGTACAGCTAGCTGGCCAGACATGATAAGATACATTGATGAGTTTGGACAAACCACAACTAGAAT
GCAGTGAAAAAAATGCTTTATTTGTGAAATTTGTGATGCTATTGCTTTATTTGTAACCATTATAAGCTGC
AATAAACAAGTTAACAACAACAATTGCATTCATTTTATGTTTCAGGTTCAGGGGGAGGTGTGGGAGGTTT
TTTAAAGCAAGTAAAACCTCTACAAATGTGGTATGGAAATGTTAATTAACTAGCCATGACCAAAATCCCT
TAACGTGAGTTTTCGTTCCACTGAGCGTCAGACCCCGTAGAAAAGATCAAAGGATCTTCTTGAGATCCTT
TTTTTCTGCGCGTAATCTGCTGCTTGCAAACAAAAAAACCACCGCTACCAGCGGTGGTTTGTTTGCCGGA
TCAAGAGCTACCAACTCTTTTTCCGAAGGTAACTGGCTTCAGCAGAGCGCAGATACCAAATACTGTTCTT
CTAGTGTAGCCGTAGTTAGGCCACCACTTCAAGAACTCTGTAGCACCGCCTACATACCTCGCTCTGCTAA
TCCTGTTACCAGTGGCTGCTGCCAGTGGCGATAAGTCGTGTCTTACCGGGTTGGACTCAAGACGATAGTT
ACCGGATAAGGCGCAGCGGTCGGGCTGAACGGGGGGTTCGTGCACACAGCCCAGCTTGGAGCGAACGACC
TACACCGAACTGAGATACCTACAGCGTGAGCTATGAGAAAGCGCCACGCTTCCCGAAGGGAGAAAGGCGG
ACAGGTATCCGGTAAGCGGCAGGGTCGGAACAGGAGAGCGCACGAGGGAGCTTCCAGGGGGAAACGCCTG
GTATCTTTATAGTCCTGTCGGGTTTCGCCACCTCTGACTTGAGCGTCGATTTTTGTGATGCTCGTCAGGG
GGGCGGAGCCTATGGAAAAACGCCAGCAACGCGGCCTTTTTACGGTTCCTGGCCTTTTGCTGGCCTTTTG
CTCACATGTTCTTAATTAACCTGCAGGCGTTACATAACTTACGGTAAATGGCCCGCCTGGCTGACCGCCC
AACGACCCCCGCCCATTGACGTCAATAATGACGTATGTTCCCATAGTAACGCCAATAGGGACTTTCCATT
GACGTCAATGGGTGGAGTATTTACGGTAAACTGCCCACTTGGCAGTACATCAAGTGTATCATATGCCAAG
TACGCCCCCTATTGACGTCAATGACGGTAAATGGCCCGCCTGGCATTATGCCCAGTACATGACCTTATGG
GACTTTCCTACTTGGCAGTACATCTACGTATTAGTCATCGCTATTACCATGATGATGCGGTTTTGGCAGT
ACATCAATGGGCGTGGATAGCGGTTTGACTCACGGGGATTTCCAAGTCTCCACCCCATTGACGTCAATGG
GAGTTTGTTTTGACTAGTGGAGCCGAGAGTAATTCATACAAAAGGAGGGATCGCCTTCGCAAGGGGAGAG
CCCAGGGACCGTCCCTAAATTCTCACAGACCCAAATCCCTGTAGCCGCCCCACGACAGCGCGAGGAGCAT
GCGCCCAGGGCTGAGCGCGGGTAGATCAGAGCACACAAGCTCACAGTCCCCGGCGGTGGGGGGAGGGGCG
CGCTGAGCGGGGGCCAGGGAGCTGGCGCGGGGCAAACTGGGAAAGTGGTGTCGTGTGCTGGCTCCGCCCT
CTTCCCGAGGGTGGGGGAGAACGGTATATAAGTGCGGTAGTCGCCTTGGACGTTCTTTTTCGCAACGGGT
TTGCCGTCAGAACGCAGGTGAGTGGCGGGTGTGGCTTCCGCGGGCCCCGGAGCTGGAGCCCTGCTCTGAG
CGGGCCGGGCTGATATGCGAGTGTCGTCCGCAGGGTTTAGCTGTGAGCATTCCCACTTCGAGTGGCGGGC
GGTGCGGGGGTGAGAGTGCGAGGCCTAGCGGCAACCCCGTAGCCTCGCCTCGTGTCCGGCTTGAGGCCTA
GCGTGGTGTCCGCCGCCGCGTGCCACTCCGGCCGCACTATGCGTTTTTTGTCCTTGCTGCCCTCGATTGC
CTTCCAGCAGCATGGGCTAACAAAGGGAGGGTGTGGGGCTCACTCTTAAGGAGCCCATGAAGCTTACGTT
GGATAGGAATGGAAGGGCAGGAGGGGCGACTGGGGCCCGCCCGCCTTCGGAGCACATGTCCGACGCCACC
TGGATGGGGCGAGGCCTGTGGCTTTCCGAAGCAATCGGGCGTGAGTTTAGCCTACCTGGGCCATGTGGCC
CTAGCACTGGGCACGGTCTGGCCTGGCGGTGCCGCGTTCCCTTGCCTCCCAACAAGGGTGAGGCCGTCCC
GCCCGGCACCAGTTGCTTGCGCGGAAAGATGGCCGCTCCCGGGGCCCTGTTGCAAGGAGCTCAAAATGGA
GGACGCGGCAGCCCGGTGGAGCGGGCGGGTGAGTCACCCACACAAAGGAAGAGGGCCTTGCCCCTCGCCG
GCCGCTGCTTCCTGTGACCCCGTGGTCTATCGGCCGCATAGTCACCTCGGGCTTCTCTTGAGCACCGCTC
GTCGCGGCGGGGGGAGGGGATCTAATGGCGTTGGAGTTTGTTCACATTTGGTGGGTGGAGACTAGTCAGG
CCAGCCTGGCGCTGGAAGTCATTCTTGGAATTTGCCCCTTTGAGTTTGGAGCGAGGCTAATTCTCAAGCC
TCTTAGCGGTTCAAAGGTATTTTCTAAACCCGTTTCCAGGTGTTGTGAAAGCCACCGCTAATTCAAAGCA
ATCCGGAGCCACCATGGTGAGCAAGGGCGAGGAGGATAACATGGCCATCATCAAGGAGTTCATGCGCTTC
AAGGTGCACATGGAGGGCTCCGTGAACGGCCACGAGTTCGAGATCGAGGGCGAGGGCGAGGGCCGCCCCT
ACGAGGGCACCCAGACCGCCAAGCTGAAGGTGACCAAGGGTGGCCCCCTGCCCTTCGCCTGGGACATCCT
GTCCCCTCAGTTCATGTACGGCTCCAAGGCCTACGTGAAGCACCCCGCCGACATCCCCGACTACTTGAAG
CTGTCCTTCCCCGAGGGCTTCAAGTGGGAGCGCGTGATGAACTTCGAGGACGGCGGCGTGGTGACCGTGA
CCCAGGACTCCTCCCTGCAGGACGGCGAGTTCATCTACAAGGTGAAGCTGCGCGGCACCAACTTCCCCTC
CGACGGCCCCGTAATGCAGAAGAAGACCATGGGCTGGGAGGCCTCCTCCGAGCGGATGTACCCCGAGGAC
GGCGCCCTGAAGGGCGAGATCAAGCAGAGGCTGAAGCTGAAGGACGGCGGCCACTACGACGCTGAGGTCA
AGACCACCTACAAGGCCAAGAAGCCCGTGCAGCTGCCCGGCGCCTACAACGTCAACATCAAGTTGGACAT
CACCTCCCACAACGAGGACTACACCATCGTGGAACAGTACGAACGCGCCGAGGGCCGCCACTCCACCGGC
GGCATGGACGAGCTGTACAAGTCTGGCAGCGGAGGCTCTGGAGGCAAAGAAAAGATGAGCAAAGATGGTA
AAAAGAAGAAAAAGAAGTCAAAGACAAAGTGTGTAATTATGTGAGGATCCCGTACGCCTAGGAGCAGGTT
TCCCCAATGACACAAAACGTGCAACTTGAAACTCCGCCTGGTCTTTCCAGGTCTAGAGGGGTAACACTTT
GTACTGCGTTTGGCTCCACGCTCGATCCACTGGCGAGTGTTAGTAACAGCACTGTTGCTTCGTAGCGGAG
CATGACGGCCGTGGGAACTCCTCCTTGGTAACAAGGACCCACGGGGCCAAAAGCCACGCCCACACGGGCC
CGTCATGTGTGCAACCCCAGCACGGCGACTTTACTGCGAAACCCACTTTAAAGTGACATTGAAACTGGTA
CCCACACACTGGTGACAGGCTAAGGATGCCCTTCAGGTACCCCGAGGTAACACGCGACACTCGGGATCTG
AGAAGGGGACTGGGGCTTCTATAAAAGCGCTCGGTTTAAAAAGCTTCTATGCCTGAATAGGTGACCGGAG
GTCGGCACCTTTCCTTTGCAATTACTGACCCTATGAATACACTGACTGTTTGACAATTAATCATCGGCAT
AGTATATCGGCATAGTATAATACGACTCACTATAGGAGGGCCACCATGAAGAAACCTGAACTGACAGCAA
CTTCTGTTGAGAAGTTTCTCATTGAAAAATTTGATTCTGTTTCTGATCTCATGCAGCTGTCTGAAGGTGA
AGAAAGCAGAGCCTTTTCTTTTGATGTTGGAGGAAGAGGTTATGTTCTGAGGGTCAATTCTTGTGCTGAT
GGTTTTTACAAAGACAGATATGTTTACAGACACTTTGCCTCTGCTGCTCTGCCAATTCCAGAAGTTCTGG
ACATTGGAGAATTTTCTGAATCTCTCACCTACTGCATCAGCAGAAGAGCACAAGGAGTCACTCTCCAGGA
TCTCCCTGAAACTGAGCTGCCAGCTGTTCTGCAACCTGTTGCTGAAGCAATGGATGCCATTGCAGCAGCT
GATCTGAGCCAAACCTCTGGATTTGGTCCTTTTGGTCCCCAAGGCATTGGTCAGTACACCACTTGGAGGG
ATTTCATTTGTGCCATTGCTGATCCTCATGTCTATCACTGGCAGACTGTGATGGATGACACAGTTTCTGC
TTCTGTTGCTCAGGCACTGGATGAACTCATGCTGTGGGCAGAAGATTGTCCTGAAGTCAGACACCTGGTC
CATGCTGATTTTGGAAGCAACAATGTTCTGACAGACAATGGCAGAATCACTGCAGTCATTGACTGGTCTG
AAGCCATGTTTGGAGATTCTCAATATGAGGTTGCCAACATTTTTTTTTGGAGACCTTGGCTGGCTTGCAT
GGAACAACAAACAAGATATTTTGAAAGAAGACACCCAGAACTGGCTGGTTCCCCCAGACTGAGAGCCTAC
ATGCTCAGAATTGGCCTGGACCAACTGTATCAATCTCTGGTTGATGGAAACTTTGATGATGCTGCTTGGG
CACAAGGAAGATGTGATGCCATTGTGAGGTCTGGTGCTGGAACTGTTGGAAGAACTCAAATTGCAAGAAG
GTCTGCTGCTGTTTGGACTGATGGATGTGTTGAAGTTCTGGCTGACTCTGGAAACAGGAGACCCTCCACA
AGACCCAGAGCCAAGGAATGAATATTAGCTAGATTATCCCTAATACCTGCCACCCCACTCTTAATCAGTG
GTGGAAGAACGGTCTCAGAACTGTTTGTTTCAATTGGCCATTTAAGTTTAGTAGTAAAAGACTGGTTAAT
GATAACAATGCATCGTAAAACCTTCAGAAGGAAAGGAGAATGTTTTGTGGACCACTTTGGTTTTCTTTTT
TGCGTGTGGCAGTTTTAAGTTATTAGTTTTTAAAATCAGTACTTTTTAATGGAAACAACTTGACCAAAAA
TTTGTCACAGAATTTTGAGACCCATTAAAAAAGTTAAATGAGAAACCTGTGTGTTCCTTTGGTCAACACC
GAGACATTTAGGTGAAAGACATCTAATTCTGGTTTTACGAATCTGGAAACTTCTTGAAAATGTAATTCTT
GAGTTAACACTTCTGGGTGGAGAATAGGGTTGTTTTCCCCCCACATAATTGGAAGGGGAAGGAATATCAT
TTAAAGCTATGGGAGGGTTGCTTTGATTACAACACTGGAGAGAAATGCAGCATGTTGCTGATTGCCTGTC
ACTAAAACAGGC
